>Addgene plasmid #214912 | pKrox24(MapERK)d1EGFP (KroxDs) | addgene full sequence | sequence record 425799 | Addgene NGS Result
ACTCTTCCTTTTTCAATATTATTGAAGCATTTATCAGGGTTATTGTCTCATGAGCGGATACATATTTGAA
TGTATTTAGAAAAATAAACAAATAGGGGTTCCGCGCACATTTCCCCGAAAAGTGCCACCTAAATTGTAAG
CGTTAATATTTTGTTAAAATTCGCGTTAAATTTTTGTTAAATCAGCTCATTTTTTAACCAATAGGCCGAA
ATCGGCAAAATCCCTTATAAATCAAAAGAATAGACCGAGATAGGGT
[37 nt withheld, positions 257-293]
AAAGAACGTGGACTCCAACGTCAAAGG
[49 nt withheld, positions 321-369]
T
[91 nt withheld, positions 371-461]
G
[124 nt withheld, positions 463-586]
CCCATTCGCCATTCAGGCTGCGCAACTGTTGGGAAGGGCGATCGGTGCGGGCCTCTTCGCTATTACGCCA
GCTGGCGAAAGGGGGATGTGCTGCAAGGCGATTAAGTTGGGTAACGCCAGGGTTTTCCCAGTCACGACGT
TGTAAAACGACGGCCAGTGAGCGCGCCTCGTTCATTCACGTTTTTGAACCCGTGGAGGACGGGCAGACTC
GCGGTGCAAATGTGTTTTACAGCGTGATGGAGCAGATGAAGATGCTCGACACGCTGCAGAACACGCAGCT
AGATTAACCCTAGAAAGATAATCATATTGTGACGTACGTTAAAGATAATCATGTGTAAAATTGACGCATG
TGTTTTATCGGTCTGTATATCGAGGTTTATTTATTAATTTGAATAGATATTAAGTTTTATTATATTTACA
CTTACATACTAATAATAAATTCAACAAACAATTTATTTATGTTTATTTATTTATTAAAAAAAACAAAAAC
TCAAAATTTCTTCTATAAAGTAACAAAACTTTTATGAGGGACAGCCCCCCCCCAAAGCCCCCAGGGATGT
AATTACGTCCCTCCCCCGCTAGGGGGCAGCAGCGAGCCGCCCGGGGCTCCGCTCCGGTCCGGCGCTCCCC
CCGCATCCCCGAGCCGGCAGCGTGCGGGGACAGCCCGGGCACGGGGAAGGTGGCACGGGATCGCTTTCCT
CTGAACGCTTCTCGCTGCTCTTTGAGCCTGCAGACACCTGGGGGGATACGGGGAAAAGGCCTCCACGGCC
ACTAGTATTATGCCCAGTACATGACCTTATGGGACTTTCCTACTTGGCAGTACATCTACGTAAACTAGCA
AAATAGGCTGTCCCCAGTGCAAGTGCAGGTGCCAGAACATTTCTCTGGCCTAACTGGCCGGTACCTGAGC
TCGCTAGCGGATGGGGGGTGACGTCATTCTTCCGGGCCCATATTAGGACTTCCGGCCCATATTAGGCCGC
CCGCGCCGGATGGGGGGTGACGTCATTCTTCCGGGCCCATATTAGGACTTCCGGCCCATATTAGGCCGCC
CGCGCCGGATGGGGGGTGACGTCATTCTTCCGGGCCCATATTAGGACTTCCGGCCCATATTAGGCCGCCC
GCGCCGGATGGGGGGTGACGTCATTCTTCCGGGCCCATATTAGGACTTCCGGCCCATATTAGGCCGCCCG
CGCCGGATGGGGGGTGACGTCATTCTTCCGGGCCCATATTAGGACTTCCGGCCCATATTAGGCCGCCCGC
GCCGATATCAAGATCTGGCCTCGGCGGCCAAGCTTAGACACTAGAGGGTATATAATGGAAGCTCGACTTC
CAGCTTGGCAATCCGGGGATCCACCGGTCGCCACCATGGTGAGCAAGGGCGAGGAGCTGTTCACCGGGGT
GGTGCCCATCCTGGTCGAGCTGGACGGCGACGTAAACGGCCACAAGTTCAGCGTGTCCGGCGAGGGCGAG
GGCGATGCCACCTACGGCAAGCTGACCCTGAAGTTCATCTGCACCACCGGCAAGCTGCCCGTGCCCTGGC
CCACCCTCGTGACCACCCTGACCTACGGCGTGCAGTGCTTCAGCCGCTACCCCGACCACATGAAGCAGCA
CGACTTCTTCAAGTCCGCCATGCCCGAAGGCTACGTCCAGGAGCGCACCATCTTCTTCAAGGACGACGGC
AACTACAAGACCCGCGCCGAGGTGAAGTTCGAGGGCGACACCCTGGTGAACCGCATCGAGCTGAAGGGCA
TCGACTTCAAGGAGGACGGCAACATCCTGGGGCACAAGCTGGAGTACAACTACAACAGCCACAACGTCTA
TATCATGGCCGACAAGCAGAAGAACGGCATCAAGGTGAACTTCAAGATCCGCCACAACATCGAGGACGGC
AGCGTGCAGCTCGCCGACCACTACCAGCAGAACACCCCCATCGGCGACGGCCCCGTGCTGCTGCCCGACA
ACCACTACCTGAGCACCCAGTCCGCCCTGAGCAAAGACCCCAACGAGAAGCGCGATCACATGGTCCTGCT
GGAGTTCGTGACCGCCGCCGGGATCACTCTCGGCATGGACGAGCTGTACAAGAAGCTTAGCCATGGCTTC
CCGCCGGCGGTGGCGGCGCAGGATGATGGCACGCTGCCCATGTCTTGTGCCCAGGAGAGCGGGATGGACC
GTCACCCTGCAGCCTGTGCTTCTGCTAGGATCAATGTGTAGGCGGCCGCAGGGAATAAAAGAAAGCAAAG
GGAGAGGCAGGAAAGACATAAAAGCACAGGAGGGAAGAGATGGCCGCAAGAGGGGCCACCTCTTAGGTCA
GATGGAAGATCTCAGAGCCAAGTCCTTCTACTCACGAGTAGAAGGACCGTTGGCCAACAGCCCTTTCACT
TACCATCCCTGCCTCCCCCGTCCTGTTCCCTTTGACTTCAGCTGCCTGAAACAGCCATGTCCAAGTTCTT
CACCTCTATCCAAAGGACTTGATTTGCATGGTATTGGATAAATCATTTCAGTATCCTCTCCATCACATGC
CTGGCCCTTGCTCCCTTCAGCGCTAGACCATCAAGTTGGCATAAAGAAAAAAAAATGGGTTTGGGCCCTC
AGAACCCTGCCCTGCATCTTTGTACAGCATCTGTGCCATGGATTTTGTTTTCCTTGGGGTATTCTTGATG
TGAAGATAATTTGCATACTCTATTGTATTATTTGGAGTTAAATCCTCACTTTGGGGGAGGGGGGAGCAAA
GCCAAGCAAACCAATGATGATCCTCTATTTTGTGATGACTCTGCTGTGACATTAGGTTTGAAGCATTTTT
TTTTTCAAGCAGCAGTCCTAGGTATTAACTGGAGCATGTGTCAGAGTGTTGTTCCGTTAATTTTGTAAAT
ACTGCTCGACTGTAACTCTCACATGTGACAAAGTATGGTTTGTTTGGTTGGGTTTTGTTTTTGAGAATTT
TTTTGCCCGTCCCTTTGGTTTCAAAAGTTTCACGTCTTGGTGCCTTTTGTGTGACACGCCTTGCCGATGG
CTTGACATGCGCAGATGTGAGGGACACGCTCACCTTAGCCTTAAGGGGGTAGGAGTGATGTTTTGGGGGA
GGCTTTGAGAGCAAAAACGAGGAAGAGGGCTGAGCTGAGCTTTCGGTCTCCAGAATGTAAGAAGAAAAAA
TTTAAACAAAAATCTGAACTCTCAAAAGTCTATTTTTCTAAACTGAAAATGTAAATTTATACATCTATTC
AGGAGTTGGAGTGTTGTGGTTACCTACTGAGTAGGCTGCAGTTTTTGTATGTTATGAACATGAAGTTCAT
TATTTTGTGGTTTTATTTTACTTTGTACTTGTGTTTGCTTAAACAAAGTAACCTGTTTGGCTTATAAACA
CATTGAATGCGCTCTATTGCCCATGGGATATGTGGTGTGTATCCTTCAGATCTAGAGTCGGGGCGGCCGG
CCGCTTCGAGCAGACATGATAAGATACATTGATGAGTTTGGACAAACCACAACTAGAATGCAGTGAAAAA
AATGCTTTATTTGTGAAATTTGTGATGCTATTGCTTTATTTGTAACCATTATAAGCTGCAATAAACAAGT
TAACAACAACAATTGCATTCATTTTATGTTTCAGGTTCAGGGGGAGGTGTGGGAGGTTTTTTAAAGCAAG
TAAAACCTCTACAAATGTGGTAAAATCGATAAGGATCCGTTTGCGTATTGGGCGCTCTTCCGCTGATCTG
CGCAGCACCATGGCCTGAAATAACCTCTGAAAGAGGAACTTGGTTAGCTACCTTCTAAATCGGATCCGCG
GCCGCAAGGATCTGCGATCGCTCCGGTGCCCGTCAGTGGGCAGAGCGCACATCGCCCACAGTCCCCGAGA
AGTTGGGGGGAGGGGTCGGCAATTGAACGGGTGCCTAGAGAAGGTGGCGCGGGGTAAACTGGGAAAGTGA
TGTCGTGTACTGGCTCCGCCTTTTTCCCGAGGGTGGGGGAGAACCGTATATAAGTGCAGTAGTCGCCGTG
AACGTTCTTTTTCGCAACGGGTTTGCCGCCAGAACACAGCTGAAGCTTCGAGGGGCTCGCATCTCTCCTT
CACGCGCCCGCCGCCCTACCTGAGGCCGCCATCCACGCCGGTTGAGTCGCGTTCTGCCGCCTCCCGCCTG
TGGTGCCTCCTGAACTGCGTCCGCCGTCTAGGTAAGTTTAAAGCTCAGGTCGAGACCGGGCCTTTGTCCG
GCGCTCCCTTGGAGCCTACCTAGACTCAGCCGGCTCTCCACGCTTTGCCTGACCCTGCTTGCTCAACTCT
ACGTCTTTGTTTCGTTTTCTGTTCTGCGCCGTTACAGATCCAAGCTGTGACCGGCGCCTACGCTAGACGA
CGCGTCCATGGCCAAGTTGACCAGTGCCGTTCCGGTGCTCACCGCGCGCGACGTCGCCGGAGCGGTCGAG
TTCTGGACCGACCGGCTCGGGTTCTCCCGGGACTTCGTGGAGGACGACTTCGCCGGTGTGGTCCGGGACG
ACGTGACCCTGTTCATCAGCGCGGTCCAGGACCAGGTGGTGCCGGACAACACCCTGGCCTGGGTGTGGGT
GCGCGGCCTGGACGAGCTGTACGCCGAGTGGTCGGAGGTCGTGTCCACGAACTTCCGGGACGCCTCCGGG
CCGGCCATGACCGAGATCGGCGAGCAGCCGTGGGGGCGGGAGTTCGCCCTGCGCGACCCGGCCGGCAACT
GCGTGCACTTCGTGGCCGAGGAGCAGGACTGACTCGAGAGTTTAAACCCGCTGATCAGCCTCGACTGTGC
CTTCTAGTTGCCAGCCATCTGTTGTTTGCCCCTCCCCCGTGCCTTCCTTGACCCTGGAAGGTGCCACTCC
CACTGTCCTTTCCTAATAAAATGAGGAAATTGCATCGCATTGTCTGAGTAGGTGTCATTCTATTCTGGGG
GGTGGGGTGGGGCAGGACAGCAAGGGGGAGGATTGGGAAGACAATAGCAGGCATGCTGGGGATGCGGTGG
GCTCTATGGCTTCTGAGGCGGAAAGAACCAGCTGGGGCTCTAGGGGGTATCCCC
[124 nt withheld, positions 5611-5734]
C
[91 nt withheld, positions 5736-5826]
AGGGTGATGGTTCACGTAGTGGGCCATTGGTATGGCTTTTTCCCCGTATCCCCCCAGGTGTCTGCAGGCT
CAAAGAGCAGCGAGAAGCGTTCAGAGGAAAGCGATCCCGTGCCACCTTCCCCGTGCCCGGGCTGTCCCCG
CACGCTGCCGGCTCGGGGATGCGGGGGGAGCGCCGGACCGGAGCGGAGCCCCGGGCGGCTCGCTGCTGCC
CCCTAGCGGGGGAGGGACGTAATTACATCCCTGGGGGCTTTGGGGGGGGGCTGTCCCTGATATCTATAAC
AAGAAAATATATATATAATAAGTTATCACGTAAGTAGAACATGAAATAACAATATAATTATCGTATGAGT
TAAATCTTAAAAGTCACGTAAAAGATAATCATGCGTCATTTTGACTCACGCGGTCGTTATAGTTCAAAAT
CAGTGACACTTACCGCATTGACAAGCACGCCTCACGGGAGCTCCAAGCGGCGACTGAGATGTCCTAAATG
CACAGCGACGGATTCGCGCTATTTAGAAAGAGAGAGCAATATTTCAAGAATGCATGCGTCAATTTTACGC
AGACTATCTTTCTAGGGTTAATCTAGCTGCATCAGGATCATATCGTCGGGTCTTTTTTCCGGCTCAGTCA
TCGCCCAAGCTGGCGCTATCTGGGCATCGGGGAGGAAGAAGCCCGTGCCTTTTCCCGCGAGGTTGAAGCG
GCATGGAAAGAGTTTGCCGAGGATGACTGCTGCTGCATTGACGTTGAGCGAAAACGCACGTTTACCATGA
TGATTCGGGAAGGTGTGGCCATGCACGCCTTTAACGGTGAACTGTTCGTTCAGGCCACCTGGGATACCAG
TTCGTCGCGGCTTTTCCGGACACAGTTCCGGATGGTCAGCCCGAAGCGCATCAGCAACCCGAACAATACC
GGCGACAGCCGGAACTGCCGTGCCGGTGTGCAGATTAATGACAGCGGTGCGGCGCTGGGATATTACGTCA
GCGAGGACGGGTATCCTGGCTGGATGCCGCAGAAATGGACATGGATACCCCGTGAGTTACCCGGCGGGCG
CGCTTGGCGTAATCATGGTCATAGCTGTTTCCTGTGTGAAATTGTTATCCGCTCACAATTCCACACAACA
TACGAGCCGGAAGCATAAAGTGTAAAGCCTGGGGTGCCTAATGAGTGAGCTAACTCACATTAATTGCGTT
GCGCTCACTGCCCGCTTTCCAGTCGGGAAACCTGTCGTGCCAGCTGCATTAATGAATCGGCCAACGCGCG
GGGAGAGGCGGTTTGCGTATTGGGCGCTCTTCCGCTTCCTCGCTCACTGACTCGCTGCGCTCGGTCGTTC
GGCTGCGGCGAGCGGTATCAGCTCACTCAAAGGCGGTAATACGGTTATCCACAGAATCAGGGGATAACGC
AGGAAAGAACATGTGAGCAAAAGGCCAGCAAAAGGCCAGGAACCGTAAAAAGGCCGCGTTGCTGGCGTTT
TTCCATAGGCTCCGCCCCCCTGACGAGCATCACAAAAATCGACGCTCAAGTCAGAGGTGGCGAAACCCGA
CAGGACTATAAAGATACCAGGCGTTTCCCCCTGGAAGCTCCCTCGTGCGCTCTCCTGTTCCGACCCTGCC
GCTTACCGGATACCTGTCCGCCTTTCTCCCTTCGGGAAGCGTGGCGCTTTCTCATAGCTCACGCTGTAGG
TATCTCAGTTCGGTGTAGGTCGTTCGCTCCAAGCTGGGCTGTGTGCACGAACCCCCCGTTCAGCCCGACC
GCTGCGCCTTATCCGGTAACTATCGTCTTGAGTCCAACCCGGTAAGACACGACTTATCGCCACTGGCAGC
AGCCACTGGTAACAGGATTAGCAGAGCGAGGTATGTAGGCGGTGCTACAGAGTTCTTGAAGTGGTGGCCT
AACTACGGCTACACTAGAAGAACAGTATTTGGTATCTGCGCTCTGCTGAAGCCAGTTACCTTCGGAAAAA
GAGTTGGTAGCTCTTGATCCGGCAAACAAACCACCGCTGGTAGCGGTGGTTTTTTTGTTTGCAAGCAGCA
GATTACGCGCAGAAAAAAAGGATCTCAAGAAGATCCTTTGATCTTTTCTACGGGGTCTGACGCTCAGTGG
AACGAAAACTCACGTTAAGGGATTTTGGTCATGAGATTATCAAAAAGGATCTTCACCTAGATCCTTTTAA
ATTAAAAATGAAGTTTTAAATCAATCTAAAGTATATATGAGTAAACTTGGTCTGACAGTTACCAATGCTT
AATCAGTGAGGCACCTATCTCAGCGATCTGTCTATTTCGTTCATCCATAGTTGCCTGACTCCCCGTCGTG
TAGATAACTACGATACGGGAGGGCTTACCATCTGGCCCCAGTGCTGCAATGATACCGCGAGACCCACGCT
CACCGGCTCCAGATTTATCAGCAATAAACCAGCCAGCCGGAAGGGCCGAGCGCAGAAGTGGTCCTGCAAC
TTTATCCGCCTCCATCCAGTCTATTAATTGTTGCCGGGAAGCTAGAGTAAGTAGTTCGCCAGTTAATAGT
TTGCGCAACGTTGTTGCCATTGCTACAGGCATCGTGGTGTCACGCTCGTCGTTTGGTATGGCTTCATTCA
GCTCCGGTTCCCAACGATCAAGGCGAGTTACATGATCCCCCATGTTGTGCAAAAAAGCGGTTAGCTCCTT
CGGTCCTCCGATCGTTGTCAGAAGTAAGTTGGCCGCAGTGTTATCACTCATGGTTATGGCAGCACTGCAT
AATTCTCTTACTGTCATGCCATCCGTAAGATGCTTTTCTGTGACTGGTGAGTACTCAACCAAGTCATTCT
GAGAATAGTGTATGCGGCGACCGAGTTGCTCTTGCCCGGCGTCAATACGGGATAATACCGCGCCACATAG
CAGAACTTTAAAAGTGCTCATCATTGGAAAACGTTCTTCGGGGCGAAAACTCTCAAGGATCTTACCGCTG
TTGAGATCCAGTTCGATGTAACCCACTCGTGCACCCAACTGATCTTCAGCATCTTTTACTTTCACCAGCG
TTTCTGGGTGAGCAAAAACAGGAAGGCAAAATGCCGCAAAAAAGGGAATAAGGGCGACACGGAAATGTTG
AATACTCAT
Features (pLannotate 1.2.2; 23 found; start..end, strand, type, name):
      1..105     -  promoter       AmpR promoter: bla
    158..586     -  rep_origin     f1 ori (sequence partly withheld): f1 bacteriophage origin of replication; arrow indicates direction of (+) strand synthesis
    591..746     -  CDS            lacZα (fragment): LacZα fragment of β-galactosidase; lacZ fragment
    748..867     +  CDS            B (fragment): PORTL_LAMBD - Experimental evidence at protein level: Swiss-Prot protein existence level 1. Forms the portal vertex of the capsid (PubMed:6228056, PubMed:6232391). This portal plays critical roles in head assembly, genome packaging, neck/tail attachment, and genome ejection (Probable). The portal protein multimerizes as a single ring-shaped homododecamer arranged around a central channel (PubMed:6232391). Binds to the terminase subunits to form the packaging machine (PubMed:7799432). From Escherichia phage lambda (Bacteriophage lambda).
   1363..1418    +  enhancer       CMV enhancer (fragment): human cytomegalovirus immediate early enhancer
   1418..1472    +  misc_feature   pause site (fragment): RNA polymerase II transcriptional pause signal from the human α2 globin gene
   1888..1919    +  promoter       minP: minimal TATA-box promoter with low basal activity
   1952..2797    +  CDS            d1EGFP: EGFP destabilized by fusion to a mutated version of residues 422-461 of mouse ornithine decarboxylase, giving an in vivo half-life of ~1 hour mammalian codon-optimized
   4036..4157    -  polyA_signal   SV40 poly(A) signal: SV40 polyadenylation signal
   4183..4314    -  CDS            LT_SV40 (fragment): Experimental evidence at protein level: Swiss-Prot protein existence level 1. Isoform 17kT antigen targets host RBL2 for degradation and promotes cell proliferation. Transactivates host cyclin A promoter through its J domain. From Simian virus 40 (SV40).
   4404..4615    +  promoter       EF-1α core promoter: core promoter for human elongation factor EF-1α
   4628..4896    +  LTR            5' LTR (truncated): truncated 5' long terminal repeat (LTR) from human T-cell leukemia virus (HTLV) type 1
   4934..5308    +  CDS            BleoR: antibiotic-binding protein; Sh ble from Streptoalloteichus hindustanus; confers resistance to bleomycin, phleomycin, and Zeocin™
   5341..5565    +  polyA_signal   bGH poly(A) signal: bovine growth hormone polyadenylation signal
   5569..5590    +  promoter       SV40 promoter (fragment): SV40 enhancer and early promoter
   5611..5853    +  rep_origin     f1 ori (fragment) (sequence partly withheld): f1 bacteriophage origin of replication; arrow indicates direction of (+) strand synthesis
   6413..6880    +  CDS            B (fragment): PORTL_LAMBD - Experimental evidence at protein level: Swiss-Prot protein existence level 1. Forms the portal vertex of the capsid (PubMed:6228056, PubMed:6232391). This portal plays critical roles in head assembly, genome packaging, neck/tail attachment, and genome ejection (Probable). The portal protein multimerizes as a single ring-shaped homododecamer arranged around a central channel (PubMed:6232391). Binds to the terminase subunits to form the packaging machine (PubMed:7799432). From Escherichia phage lambda (Bacteriophage lambda).
   6918..6934    -  protein_bind   lac operator: The lac repressor binds to the lac operator to inhibit transcription in E. coli. This inhibition can be relieved by adding lactose or isopropyl-β-D-thiogalactopyranoside (IPTG). lac repressor encoded by lacI
   6942..6972    -  promoter       lac promoter: promoter for the E. coli lac operon
   6987..7008    -  protein_bind   CAP binding site: CAP binding activates transcription in the presence of cAMP. E. coli catabolite activator protein
   7021..7113    -  CDS            lacI (fragment): lac repressor; lacI; The lac repressor binds to the lac operator to inhibit transcription in E. coli. This inhibition can be relieved by adding lactose or isopropyl-β-D-thiogalactopyranoside (IPTG).
   7296..7884    -  rep_origin     ori: high-copy-number ColE1/pMB1/pBR322/pUC origin of replication
   8055..8915    -  CDS            AmpR: β-lactamase; bla; confers resistance to ampicillin, carbenicillin, and related antibiotics
