[The description below was written by a language model from this plasmid's Addgene catalogue record and pLannotate feature annotations shown in this document.]
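Description:
pKrox24(MapERK)d1EGFP (KroxDs) is a mammalian reporter plasmid of about 8.9 kb built on the pTR01F backbone and designed for PiggyBac transposon-mediated genomic integration, giving stable cell lines that report MAPK/ERK pathway activity by fluorescence. In E. coli it is maintained at high copy from a ColE1/pUC-type origin and selected with ampicillin through the bla gene. An f1 origin and remnants of a lacZα/lac promoter cloning region are also present. The automated annotation does not call out the PiggyBac terminal repeats. It instead labels short stretches flanking the mammalian cassettes as lambda phage portal protein fragments, which are probably spacer or incidental matches, so the exact transposon boundaries cannot be read from the feature table.

The reporter unit consists of the synthetic MapERK (pKrox24) response promoter, which is not annotated as such. It presumably occupies the unannotated region between a transcriptional pause site, which limits read-through from upstream, and a minimal TATA-box promoter with low basal activity. This drives d1EGFP, an EGFP fused to a mutated mouse ornithine decarboxylase degradation domain that shortens its half-life to roughly one hour. Fluorescence therefore tracks changes in pathway activity, including decreases, rather than accumulating. No polyadenylation signal is annotated immediately after the reporter, and the nearest one, an SV40 poly(A), lies on the opposite strand. A separate cassette with an EF-1α core promoter/HTLV LTR composite promoter expresses the Sh ble gene with a bGH polyadenylation signal, allowing Zeocin selection of integrants. According to the associated publication title, the construct was deposited with work on inhibition of fibroblast growth factor receptor 1 signalling, where an ERK-responsive readout is useful.
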