Addgene plasmid #214912: pKrox24(MapERK)d1EGFP (KroxDs)
Purpose: for PiggyBac mediated integration and stable expression of destabilised EGFP as a reporter to MAPK/ERK pathway activation
Depositing lab: Pavel Krejčí. Depositing organization: Masaryk University. Publication: Specific inhibition of fibroblast growth factor receptor 1 signaling by a DNA aptamer. Zlinska V, Feketova Z, Czyrek A, Chudzian J, Zivkovic ML, Ursachi VC, Dudeja P, Fafilek B, Rynes J, Rico-Llanos G, Koudelka A, Roy T, Biadun M, Raskova V, Svozilova K, Stroblova M, Krzyscik M, Hristova K, Krowarsch D, Foldynova-Trantirkova S, Zakrzewska M, Trantirek L, Krejci P. Mol Ther Nucleic Acids. 2024 Nov 28;36(1):102405. doi: 10.1016/j.omtn.2024.102405. eCollection 2025 Mar 11. PubMed 39759879.
Backbone
  Vector backbone: pTR01F
  Vector type: Mammalian Expression
  Selectable markers: Zeocin
Growth in bacteria
  Bacterial resistance: Ampicillin, 100 μg/mL
  Growth temperature: 37°C
  Growth strain: DH5alpha
  Copy number: High Copy
Gene/Insert
  Gene/Insert name: d1EGFP under the MapERK promoter
  Species: Synthetic
  Promoter: MapkERK promoter
  Cloning method: Restriction Enzyme; 5′ cloning site Unknown (unknown if destroyed)
Resource information
  A portion of this plasmid was derived from a plasmid made by: The TR01F plasmid was obtained as a gift from Valeri Mossine (PMID: 24376882). The MapERK reporter was published previously and the sequence was also loaded to Addgene (#200112). d1EGFP DNA was obtained from Addgene (#47684).
Terms and licenses: Academic/Nonprofit Terms; Industry Terms: Not Available to Industry
How to cite: pKrox24(MapERK)d1EGFP (KroxDs) was a gift from Pavel Krejčí (Addgene plasmid # 214912 ; http://n2t.net/addgene:214912 ; RRID:Addgene_214912)
